Addgene plasmid #82536: FSW-HRP-V5-LRRTM1
Purpose: Lentiviral vector for expressing HRP-LRRTM1 in neurons
Depositing lab: Alice Ting. Depositing organization: Massachusetts Institute of Technology. Publication: Proteomic Analysis of Unbounded Cellular Compartments: Synaptic Clefts. Loh KH, Stawski PS, Draycott AS, Udeshi ND, Lehrman EK, Wilton DK, Svinkina T, Deerinck TJ, Ellisman MH, Stevens B, Carr SA, Ting AY. Cell. 2016 Aug 25;166(5):1295-1307.e21. doi: 10.1016/j.cell.2016.07.041. PubMed 27565350.
Backbone
  Vector backbone: FSW
  Backbone size w/o insert (bp): 8417
  Total vector size (bp): 11007
  Vector type: Mammalian Expression, Lentiviral
Growth in bacteria
  Bacterial resistance: Ampicillin, 100 μg/mL
  Growth temperature: 37°C
  Growth strain: NEB Stable
  Copy number: Unknown
Gene/Insert
  Gene/Insert name: LRRTM1
  Species: H. sapiens (human)
  Insert size (bp): 1467
  Entrez Gene: LRRTM1
  Promoter: Human Synapsin
  Tag / fusion protein: HRP (N terminal on insert); V5 (N terminal on insert)
  Cloning method: Restriction Enzyme; 5′ cloning site Xba1 (not destroyed); 3′ cloning site Asc1 (not destroyed)
  Sequencing primers: 5′ GGCGCGAGATAGGGGGGCACGGGCGCGAC; 3′ gtaatccagaggttgattatcgataagcttg
Terms and licenses: Academic/Nonprofit Terms; Industry Terms: Not Available to Industry
How to cite: FSW-HRP-V5-LRRTM1 was a gift from Alice Ting (Addgene plasmid # 82536 ; http://n2t.net/addgene:82536 ; RRID:Addgene_82536)
