[The description below was written by a language model from this plasmid's Addgene catalogue record and pLannotate feature annotations shown in this document.]
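Description:
FSW-HRP-V5-LRRTM1 is an 11 kb HIV-1-based lentiviral transfer plasmid built on the FSW backbone for neuron-specific expression of a horseradish peroxidase fusion to human LRRTM1, a synaptogenic adhesion protein of excitatory synapses. It is propagated in E. coli through a high-copy ColE1/pUC origin with ampicillin selection. The backbone also carries an f1 origin and an SV40/EM7-driven bleomycin/Zeocin resistance cassette that lies outside the LTRs and so is not packaged into virus. The viral portion has a CMV enhancer/promoter fused to a truncated 5' LTR, which drives genomic RNA production in packaging cells. This is followed by the Ψ packaging signal with a gag fragment, the RRE for Rev-dependent nuclear export, and the cPPT/CTS. Downstream of the cargo are a WPRE to boost transcript stability and expression, a truncated 3' LTR and a bGH polyadenylation signal.

The payload is driven by the human synapsin I promoter, which restricts expression to neurons. The annotated coding region begins with a short N-terminal LRRTM1 fragment, presumably the native signal peptide. The horseradish peroxidase C1A sequence comes next, then a short unannotated gap where the V5 epitope listed in the catalogue record would be expected to sit, and finally the remainder of LRRTM1. This arrangement would place HRP and V5 at the N-terminus of the mature protein, on its extracellular side. The insert is flanked by retained XbaI and AscI cloning sites. The record gives the purpose as lentiviral expression of HRP-LRRTM1 in neurons, and the associated work concerns proteomic analysis of synaptic clefts. This is consistent with using the targeted peroxidase for proximity labelling of cleft proteins, with V5 available for detecting the fusion.
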