Features (pLannotate 1.2.2; 32 found; start..end, strand, type, name):
     31..83      -  misc_feature   bom (fragment): basis of mobility region from pBR322
    238..617     +  enhancer       CMV enhancer: human cytomegalovirus immediate early enhancer
    618..817     +  promoter       CMV promoter: human cytomegalovirus (CMV) immediate early promoter
    835..1015    +  LTR            5' LTR (truncated): truncated 5' long terminal repeat (LTR) from HIV-1
   1062..1187    +  misc_feature   HIV-1 Ψ: packaging signal of human immunodeficiency virus type 1
   1171..1534    +  CDS            HIV-1 gag (fragment): gag protein from human immunodeficiency virus 1; gag
   1680..1913    +  misc_feature   RRE: The Rev response element (RRE) of HIV-1 allows for Rev-dependent mRNA export from the nucleus to the cytoplasm.
   2290..2390    +  CDS            Rev (fragment): human immunodeficiency virus 1 (HIV-1) Rev protein; rev; enhances nuclear export of unspliced and incompletely spliced viral mRNAs
   2440..2557    +  misc_feature   cPPT/CTS: central polypurine tract and central termination sequence of HIV-1
   2636..3083    +  promoter       hSyn promoter: human synapsin I promoter; confers neuron-specific expression (Kügler et al., 2003)
   3097..3201    +  CDS            LRRTM1 (fragment): LRRT1_HUMAN - Experimental evidence at transcript level: Swiss-Prot protein existence level 2. Exhibits strong synaptogenic activity, restricted to excitatory presynaptic differentiation, acting at both pre- and postsynaptic level. From Homo sapiens (Human).
   3202..4128    +  CDS            PRXC1A (fragment): PER1A_ARMRU - Also known as HPRC1. Experimental evidence at protein level: Swiss-Prot protein existence level 1. Removal of H(2)O(2), oxidation of toxic reductants, biosynthesis and degradation of lignin, suberization, auxin catabolism, response to environmental stresses such as wounding, pathogen attack and oxidative stress. These functions might be dependent on each isozyme/isoform in each plant tissue. From Armoracia rusticana (Horseradish) (Armoracia laphatifolia).
   4192..5655    +  CDS            LRRTM1 (fragment): LRRT1_HUMAN - Experimental evidence at transcript level: Swiss-Prot protein existence level 2. Exhibits strong synaptogenic activity, restricted to excitatory presynaptic differentiation, acting at both pre- and postsynaptic level. From Homo sapiens (Human).
   5674..5699    +  misc_feature   MCS (fragment): pBluescript multiple cloning site
   5699..6287    +  misc_feature   WPRE: woodchuck hepatitis virus posttranscriptional regulatory element
   6224..6805    +  CDS            nef (fragment): NEF_HV1H2 - Experimental evidence at protein level: Swiss-Prot protein existence level 1. Extracellular Nef protein targets CD4(+) T-lymphocytes for apoptosis by interacting with CXCR4 surface receptors. From Human immunodeficiency virus type 1 group M subtype B (isolate HXB2) (HIV-1).
   6812..6992    +  LTR            5' LTR (truncated): truncated 5' long terminal repeat (LTR) from HIV-1
   7024..7231    +  polyA_signal   bGH poly(A) signal: bovine growth hormone polyadenylation signal
   7252..7273    +  promoter       SV40 promoter (fragment): SV40 enhancer and early promoter
   7294..7722    +  rep_origin     f1 ori (sequence partly withheld): f1 bacteriophage origin of replication; arrow indicates direction of (+) strand synthesis
   7736..8065    +  promoter       SV40 promoter: SV40 enhancer and early promoter
   8113..8160    +  promoter       EM7 promoter: synthetic bacterial promoter&nbsp
   8179..8553    +  CDS            BleoR: antibiotic-binding protein; Sh ble from Streptoalloteichus hindustanus; confers resistance to bleomycin, phleomycin, and Zeocin™
   8563..8688    +  CDS            ble (fragment): BLE_KLEPN - Experimental evidence at protein level: Swiss-Prot protein existence level 1. Binding protein with a strong affinity to the bleomycin family of antibiotics. Binds to CL990; an antimitotic-antibiotic compound. From Klebsiella pneumoniae.
   8683..8804    +  polyA_signal   SV40 poly(A) signal: SV40 polyadenylation signal
   8875..8897    -  protein_bind   lac operator (fragment): The lac repressor binds to the lac operator to inhibit transcription in E. coli. This inhibition can be relieved by adding lactose or isopropyl-β-D-thiogalactopyranoside (IPTG). lac repressor encoded by lacI
   8901..8931    -  promoter       lac promoter: promoter for the E. coli lac operon
   8946..8967    -  protein_bind   CAP binding site: CAP binding activates transcription in the presence of cAMP. E. coli catabolite activator protein
   8980..9072    -  CDS            lacI (fragment): lac repressor; lacI; The lac repressor binds to the lac operator to inhibit transcription in E. coli. This inhibition can be relieved by adding lactose or isopropyl-β-D-thiogalactopyranoside (IPTG).
   9255..9843    -  rep_origin     ori: high-copy-number ColE1/pMB1/pBR322/pUC origin of replication
  10014..10874   -  CDS            AmpR: β-lactamase; bla; confers resistance to ampicillin, carbenicillin, and related antibiotics
  10875..10979   -  promoter       AmpR promoter: bla
>Addgene plasmid #82536 | FSW-HRP-V5-LRRTM1 | addgene full sequence | sequence record 161802 | Addgene NGS Result
GTCGACGGATCGGGAGATCTCCCGATCCCCTATGGTGCACTCTCAGTACAATCTGCTCTGATGCCGCATA
GTTAAGCCAGTATCTGCTCCCTGCTTGTGTGTTGGAGGTCGCTGAGTAGTGCGCGAGCAAAATTTAAGCT
ACAACAAGGCAAGGCTTGACCGACAATTGCATGAAGAATCTGCTTAGGGTTAGGCGTTTTGCGCTGCTTC
GCGATGTACGGGCCAGATATACGCGTTGACATTGATTATTGACTAGTTATTAATAGTAATCAATTACGGG
GTCATTAGTTCATAGCCCATATATGGAGTTCCGCGTTACATAACTTACGGTAAATGGCCCGCCTGGCTGA
CCGCCCAACGACCCCCGCCCATTGACGTCAATAATGACGTATGTTCCCATAGTAACGCCAATAGGGACTT
TCCATTGACGTCAATGGGTGGAGTATTTACGGTAAACTGCCCACTTGGCAGTACATCAAGTGTATCATAT
GCCAAGCACGCCCCCTATTGACGTCAATGACGGTAAATGGCCCGCCTGGCATTATGCCCAGTACATGACC
TTATGGGACTTTCCTACTTGGCAGTACATCTACGTATTAGTCATCGCTATTACCATGGTGATGCGGTTTT
GGCAGTACATCAATGGGCGTGGATAGCGGTTTGACTCACGGGGATTTCCAAGTCTCCACCCCATTGACGT
CAATGGGAGTTTGTTTTGGCACCAAAATCAACGGGACTTTCCAAAATGTCGTAACAACTCCGCCCCATTG
ACGCAAATGGGCGGTAGGCGTGTACGGTGGGAGGTCTATATAAGCAGCGCGTTTTGCCTGTACTGGGTCT
CTCTGGTTAGACCAGATCTGAGCCTGGGAGCTCTCTGGCTAACTAGGGAACCCACTGCTTAAGCCTCAAT
AAAGCTTGCCTTGAGTGCTTCAAGTAGTGTGTGCCCGTCTGTTGTGTGACTCTGGTAACTAGAGATCCCT
CAGACCCTTTTAGTCAGTGTGGAAAATCTCTAGCAGTGGCGCCCGAACAGGGACTTGAAAGCGAAAGGGA
AACCAGAGGAGCTCTCTCGACGCAGGACTCGGCTTGCTGAAGCGCGCACGGCAAGAGGCGAGGGGCGGCG
ACTGGTGAGTACGCCAAAAATTTTGACTAGCGGAGGCTAGAAGGAGAGAGATGGGTGCGAGAGCGTCAGT
ATTAAGCGGGGGAGAATTAGATCGCGATGGGAAAAAATTCGGTTAAGGCCAGGGGGAAAGAAAAAATATA
AATTAAAACATATAGTATGGGCAAGCAGGGAGCTAGAACGATTCGCAGTTAATCCTGGCCTGTTAGAAAC
ATCAGAAGGCTGTAGACAAATACTGGGACAGCTACAACCATCCCTTCAGACAGGATCAGAAGAACTTAGA
TCATTATATAATACAGTAGCAACCCTCTATTGTGTGCATCAAAGGATAGAGATAAAAGACACCAAGGAAG
CTTTAGACAAGATAGAGGAAGAGCAAAACAAAAGTAAGACCACCGCACAGCAAGCGGCCGCTGATCTTCA
GACCTGGAGGAGGAGATATGAGGGACAATTGGAGAAGTGAATTATATAAATATAAAGTAGTAAAAATTGA
ACCATTAGGAGTAGCACCCACCAAGGCAAAGAGAAGAGTGGTGCAGAGAGAAAAAAGAGCAGTGGGAATA
GGAGCTTTGTTCCTTGGGTTCTTGGGAGCAGCAGGAAGCACTATGGGCGCAGCGTCAATGACGCTGACGG
TACAGGCCAGACAATTATTGTCTGGTATAGTGCAGCAGCAGAACAATTTGCTGAGGGCTATTGAGGCGCA
ACAGCATCTGTTGCAACTCACAGTCTGGGGCATCAAGCAGCTCCAGGCAAGAATCCTGGCTGTGGAAAGA
TACCTAAAGGATCAACAGCTCCTGGGGATTTGGGGTTGCTCTGGAAAACTCATTTGCACCACTGCTGTGC
CTTGGAATGCTAGTTGGAGTAATAAATCTCTGGAACAGATTTGGAATCACACGACCTGGATGGAGTGGGA
CAGAGAAATTAACAATTACACAAGCTTAATACACTCCTTAATTGAAGAATCGCAAAACCAGCAAGAAAAG
AATGAACAAGAATTATTGGAATTAGATAAATGGGCAAGTTTGTGGAATTGGTTTAACATAACAAATTGGC
TGTGGTATATAAAATTATTCATAATGATAGTAGGAGGCTTGGTAGGTTTAAGAATAGTTTTTGCTGTACT
TTCTATAGTGAATAGAGTTAGGCAGGGATATTCACCATTATCGTTTCAGACCCACCTCCCAACCCCGAGG
GGACCCGACAGGCCCGAAGGAATAGAAGAAGAAGGTGGAGAGAGAGACAGAGACAGATCCATTCGATTAG
TGAACGGATCGGCACTGCGTGCGCCAATTCTGCAGACAAATGGCAGTATTCATCCACAATTTTAAAAGAA
AAGGGGGGATTGGGGGGTACAGTGCAGGGGAAAGAATAGTAGACATAATAGCAACAGACATACAAACTAA
AGAATTACAAAAACAAATTACAAAAATTCAAAATTTTCGGGTTTATTACAGGGACAGCAGAGATCCAGTT
TGGTTAATTAATACCGCCATGCATCTGCAGAGGGCCCTGCGTATGAGTGCAAGTGGGTTTTAGGACCAGG
ATGAGGCGGGGTGGGGGTGCCTACCTGACGACCGACCCCGACCCACTGGACAAGCACCCAACCCCCATTC
CCCAAATTGCGCATCCCCTATCAGAGAGGGGGAGGGGAAACAGGATGCGGCGAGGCGCGTGCGCACTGCC
AGCTTCAGCACCGCGGACAGTGCCTTCGCCCCCGCCTGGCGGCGCGCGCCACCGCCGCCTCAGCACTGAA
GGCGCGCTGACGTCACTCGCCGGTCCCCCGCAAACTCCCCTTCCCGGCCACCTTGGTCGCGTCCGCGCCG
CCGCCGGCCCAGCCGGACCGCACCACGCGAGGCGCGAGATAGGGGGGCACGGGCGCGACCATCTGCGCTG
CGGCGCCGGCGACTCAGCGCTGCCTCAGTCTGCGGTGGGCAGCGGAGGAGTCGTGTCGTGCCTGAGAGCG
CAGTCTAGACGCCACCATGGATTTCCTGCTGCTCGGTCTCTGTCTATACTGGCTGCTGAGGAGGCCCTCG
GGGGTGGTCTTGTGTCTGCTGGGGGCCTGCTTTCAGATGCTGCCCGCCGCTAGCCAGCTTACTCCAACTT
TCTACGATAACTCTTGTCCTAACGTGAGCAACATCGTGCGAGATACTATCGTGAACGAGTTGCGGTCTGA
TCCGAGGATAGCCGCTTCAATTTTGCGGCTGCATTTCCACGATTGTTTTGTAAACGGCTGTGATGCTTCC
ATCCTCCTCGACAATACCACCTCTTTCAGGACTGAAAAGGATGCCTTCGGTAACGCGAATAGTGCTAGAG
GGTTTCCCGTGATCGATAGAATGAAAGCCGCTGTGGAGAGCGCCTGCCCCCGGACAGTTAGTTGTGCAGA
CCTTCTGACCATAGCGGCCCAGCAATCCGTGACGCTGGCCGGTGGCCCCAGCTGGAGGGTCCCCCTGGGA
AGGAGGGACTCTCTGCAGGCTTTTCTGGACTTGGCAAACGCAAACCTGCCTGCTCCCTTCTTCACCCTTC
CCCAGCTGAAGGATTCCTTCAGGAATGTCGGCCTGAACCGAAGTAGTGATTTGGTGGCTCTGTCCGGAGG
CCACACATTCGGCAAGAATCAGTGCAGGTTCATCATGGACAGACTGTATAACTTTTCCAACACCGGCTTG
CCTGACCCTACCCTGAACACAACATACTTGCAGACTCTCAGAGGGCTGTGTCCGCTCAATGGCAACTTGT
CTGCACTGGTTGACTTTGACCTGCGCACCCCAACCATCTTCGACAATAAGTATTACGTCAATCTGGAGGA
ACAGAAGGGCCTGATTCAGTCCGACCAGGAGCTGTTCAGTTCCCCAAATGCTACCGACACTATTCCTCTT
GTGCGCAGCTTCGCTAATAGCACACAAACCTTTTTCAATGCTTTCGTGGAAGCTATGGATCGGATGGGAA
ATATAACGCCCCTGACGGGTACGCAGGGACAGATAAGACTGAACTGTAGGGTCGTGAACAGCAACTCTGG
CTCGGGCTCGGGCGGTAAGCCCATCCCCAACCCCCTGCTGGGCCTGGACAGCACCACCGGTGCCCCCAGC
GGGTGCCCGCAGCTGTGCCGGTGCGAGGGGCGGCTGCTGTACTGCGAGGCGCTCAACCTCACCGAGGCGC
CCCACAACCTGTCCGGCCTGCTGGGCTTGTCCCTGCGCTACAACAGCCTCTCGGAGCTGCGCGCCGGCCA
GTTCACGGGGTTAATGCAGCTCACGTGGCTCTATCTGGATCACAATCACATCTGCTCCGTGCAGGGGGAC
GCCTTTCAGAAACTGCGCCGAGTTAAGGAACTCACGCTGAGTTCCAACCAGATCACCCAACTGCCCAACA
CCACCTTCCGGCCCATGCCCAACCTGCGCAGCGTGGACCTCTCGTACAACAAGCTGCAGGCGCTCGCGCC
CGACCTCTTCCACGGGCTGCGGAAGCTCACCACGCTGCATATGCGGGCCAACGCCATCCAGTTTGTGCCC
GTGCGCATCTTCCAGGACTGCCGCAGCCTCAAGTTTCTCGACATCGGATACAATCAGCTCAAGAGTCTGG
CGCGCAACTCTTTCGCCGGCTTGTTTAAGCTCACCGAGCTGCACCTCGAGCACAACGACTTGGTCAAGGT
GAACTTCGCCCACTTCCCGCGCCTCATCTCCCTGCACTCGCTCTGCCTGCGGAGGAACAAGGTGGCCATT
GTGGTCAGCTCGCTGGACTGGGTTTGGAACCTGGAGAAAATGGACTTGTCGGGCAACGAGATCGAGTACA
TGGAGCCCCATGTGTTCGAGACCGTGCCGCACCTGCAGTCCCTGCAGCTGGACTCCAACCGCCTCACCTA
CATCGAGCCCCGGATCCTCAACTCTTGGAAGTCCCTGACAAGCATCACCCTGGCCGGGAACCTGTGGGAT
TGCGGGCGCAACGTGTGTGCCCTAGCCTCGTGGCTCAACAACTTCCAGGGGCGCTACGATGGCAACTTGC
AGTGCGCCAGCCCGGAGTACGCACAGGGCGAGGACGTCCTGGACGCCGTGTACGCCTTCCACCTGTGCGA
GGATGGGGCCGAGCCCACCAGCGGCCACCTGCTCTCGGCCGTCACCAACCGCAGTGATCTGGGGCCCCCT
GCCAGCTCGGCCACCACGCTCGCGGACGGCGGGGAGGGGCAGCACGACGGCACATTCGAGCCTGCCACCG
TGGCTCTTCCAGGCGGCGAGCACGCCGAGAACGCCGTGCAGATCCACAAGGTGGTCACGGGCACCATGGC
CCTCATCTTCTCCTTCCTCATCGTGGTCCTGGTGCTCTACGTGTCCTGGAAGTGTTTCCCAGCCAGCCTC
AGGCAGCTCAGACAGTGCTTTGTCACGCAGCGCAGGAAGCAAAAGCAGAAACAGACCATGCATCAGATGG
CTGCCATGTCTGCCCAGGAATACTACGTTGATTACAAACCGAACCACATTGAGGGAGCCCTGGTGATCAT
CAACGAGTATGGCTCGTGTACCTGCCACCAGCAGCCCGCGAGGGAATGCGAGGTGTAAGGCGCGCCCCTG
CAGGGAATTCGATATCAAGCTTATCGATAATCAACCTCTGGATTACAAAATTTGTGAAAGATTGACTGGT
ATTCTTAACTATGTTGCTCCTTTTACGCTATGTGGATACGCTGCTTTAATGCCTTTGTATCATGCTATTG
CTTCCCGTATGGCTTTCATTTTCTCCTCCTTGTATAAATCCTGGTTGCTGTCTCTTTATGAGGAGTTGTG
GCCCGTTGTCAGGCAACGTGGCGTGGTGTGCACTGTGTTTGCTGACGCAACCCCCACTGGTTGGGGCATT
GCCACCACCTGTCAGCTCCTTTCCGGGACTTTCGCTTTCCCCCTCCCTATTGCCACGGCGGAACTCATCG
CCGCCTGCCTTGCCCGCTGCTGGACAGGGGCTCGGCTGTTGGGCACTGACAATTCCGTGGTGTTGTCGGG
GAAATCATCGTCCTTTCCTTGGCTGCTCGCCTGTGTTGCCACCTGGATTCTGCGCGGGACGTCCTTCTGC
TACGTCCCTTCGGCCCTCAATCCAGCGGACCTTCCTTCCCGCGGCCTGCTGCCGGCTCTGCGGCCTCTTC
CGCGTCTTCGCCTTCGCCCTCAGACGAGTCGGATCTCCCTTTGGGCCGCCTCCCCGCATCGATACCGTCG
ACCTCGAGACCTAGAAAAACATGGAGCAATCACAAGTAGCAATACAGCAGCTACCAATGCTGATTGTGCC
TGGCTAGAAGCACAAGAGGAGGAGGAGGTGGGTTTTCCAGTCACACCTCAGGTACCTTTAAGACCAATGA
CTTACAAGGCAGCTGTAGATCTTAGCCACTTTTTAAAAGAAAAGGGGGGACTGGAAGGGCTAATTCACTC
CCAACGAAGACAAGATATCCTTGATCTGTGGATCTACCACACACAAGGCTACTTCCCTGATTGGCAGAAC
TACACACCAGGGCCAGGGATCAGATATCCACTGACCTTTGGATGGTGCTACAAGCTAGTACCAGTTGAGC
AAGAGAAGGTAGAAGAAGCCAATGAAGGAGAGAACACCCGCTTGTTACACCCTGTGAGCCTGCATGGGAT
GGATGACCCGGAGAGAGAAGTATTAGAGTGGAGGTTTGACAGCCGCCTAGCATTTCATCACATGGCCCGA
GAGCTGCATCCGGACTGTACTGGGTCTCTCTGGTTAGACCAGATCTGAGCCTGGGAGCTCTCTGGCTAAC
TAGGGAACCCACTGCTTAAGCCTCAATAAAGCTTGCCTTGAGTGCTTCAAGTAGTGTGTGCCCGTCTGTT
GTGTGACTCTGGTAACTAGAGATCCCTCAGACCCTTTTAGTCAGTGTGGAAAATCTCTAGCAGGGCCCGT
TTAAACCCGCTGATCAGCCTCGACTGTGCCTTCTAGTTGCCAGCCATCTGTTGTTTGCCCCTCCCCCGTG
CCTTCCTTGACCCTGGAAGGTGCCACTCCCACTGTCCTTTCCTAATAAAATGAGGAAATTGCATCGCATT
GTCTGAGTAGGTGTCATTCTATTCTGGGGGGTGGGGTGGGGCAGGACAGCAAGGGGGAGGATTGGGAAGA
CAATAGCAGGCATGCTGGGGATGCGGCGGGCTCTATGGCTTCTGAGGCGGAAAGAACCAGCTGGGGCTCT
AGGGGGTATCCCC
[124 nt withheld, positions 7294-7417]
C
[91 nt withheld, positions 7419-7509]
A
[49 nt withheld, positions 7511-7559]
CCTTTGACGTTGGAGTCCACGTTCTTT
[37 nt withheld, positions 7587-7623]
ACCCTATCTCGGTCTATTCTTTTGATTTATAAGGGATTTTGCCGATTTCGGCCTATTGGTTAAAAAATGA
GCTGATTTAACAAAAATTTAACGCGAATTAATTCTGTGGAATGTGTGTCAGTTAGGGTGTGGAAAGTCCC
CAGGCTCCCCAGCAGGCAGAAGTATGCAAAGCATGCATCTCAATTAGTCAGCAACCAGGTGTGGAAAGTC
CCCAGGCTCCCCAGCAGGCAGAAGTATGCAAAGCATGCATCTCAATTAGTCAGCAACCATAGTCCCGCCC
CTAACTCCGCCCATCCCGCCCCTAACTCCGCCCAGTTCCGCCCATTCTCCGCCCCATGGCTGACTAATTT
TTTTTATTTATGCAGAGGCCGAGGCCGCCTCTGCCTCTGAGCTATTCCAGAAGTAGTGAGGAGGCTTTTT
TGGAGGCCTAGGCTTTTGCAAAAAGCTCCCGGGAGCTTGTATATCCATTTTCGGATCTGATCAGCACGTG
TTGACAATTAATCATCGGCATAGTATATCGGCATAGTATAATACGACAAGGTGAGGAACTAAACCATGGC
CAAGTTGACCAGTGCCGTTCCGGTGCTCACCGCGCGCGACGTCGCCGGAGCGGTCGAGTTCTGGACCGAC
CGGCTCGGGTTCTCCCGGGACTTCGTGGAGGACGACTTCGCCGGTGTGGTCCGGGACGACGTGACCCTGT
TCATCAGCGCGGTCCAGGACCAGGTGGTGCCGGACAACACCCTGGCCTGGGTGTGGGTGCGCGGCCTGGA
CGAGCTGTACGCCGAGTGGTCGGAGGTCGTGTCCACGAACTTCCGGGACGCCTCCGGGCCGGCCATGACC
GAGATCGGCGAGCAGCCGTGGGGGCGGGAGTTCGCCCTGCGCGACCCGGCCGGCAACTGCGTGCACTTCG
TGGCCGAGGAGCAGGACTGACACGTGCTACGAGATTTCGATTCCACCGCCGCCTTCTATGAAAGGTTGGG
CTTCGGAATCGTTTTCCGGGACGCCGGCTGGATGATCCTCCAGCGCGGGGATCTCATGCTGGAGTTCTTC
GCCCACCCCAACTTGTTTATTGCAGCTTATAATGGTTACAAATAAAGCAATAGCATCACAAATTTCACAA
ATAAAGCATTTTTTTCACTGCATTCTAGTTGTGGTTTGTCCAAACTCATCAATGTATCTTATCATGTCTG
TATACCGTCGACCTCTAGCTAGAGCTTGGCGTAATCATGGTCATAGCTGTTTCCTGTGTGAAATTGTTAT
CCGCTCACAATTCCACACAACATACGAGCCGGAAGCATAAAGTGTAAAGCCTGGGGTGCCTAATGAGTGA
GCTAACTCACATTAATTGCGTTGCGCTCACTGCCCGCTTTCCAGTCGGGAAACCTGTCGTGCCAGCTGCA
TTAATGAATCGGCCAACGCGCGGGGAGAGGCGGTTTGCGTATTGGGCGCTCTTCCGCTTCCTCGCTCACT
GACTCGCTGCGCTCGGTCGTTCGGCTGCGGCGAGCGGTATCAGCTCACTCAAAGGCGGTAATACGGTTAT
CCACAGAATCAGGGGATAACGCAGGAAAGAACATGTGAGCAAAAGGCCAGCAAAAGGCCAGGAACCGTAA
AAAGGCCGCGTTGCTGGCGTTTTTCCATAGGCTCCGCCCCCCTGACGAGCATCACAAAAATCGACGCTCA
AGTCAGAGGTGGCGAAACCCGACAGGACTATAAAGATACCAGGCGTTTCCCCCTGGAAGCTCCCTCGTGC
GCTCTCCTGTTCCGACCCTGCCGCTTACCGGATACCTGTCCGCCTTTCTCCCTTCGGGAAGCGTGGCGCT
TTCTCATAGCTCACGCTGTAGGTATCTCAGTTCGGTGTAGGTCGTTCGCTCCAAGCTGGGCTGTGTGCAC
GAACCCCCCGTTCAGCCCGACCGCTGCGCCTTATCCGGTAACTATCGTCTTGAGTCCAACCCGGTAAGAC
ACGACTTATCGCCACTGGCAGCAGCCACTGGTAACAGGATTAGCAGAGCGAGGTATGTAGGCGGTGCTAC
AGAGTTCTTGAAGTGGTGGCCTAACTACGGCTACACTAGAAGAACAGTATTTGGTATCTGCGCTCTGCTG
AAGCCAGTTACCTTCGGAAAAAGAGTTGGTAGCTCTTGATCCGGCAAACAAACCACCGCTGGTAGCGGTG
GTTTTTTTGTTTGCAAGCAGCAGATTACGCGCAGAAAAAAAGGATCTCAAGAAGATCCTTTGATCTTTTC
TACGGGGTCTGACGCTCAGTGGAACGAAAACTCACGTTAAGGGATTTTGGTCATGAGATTATCAAAAAGG
ATCTTCACCTAGATCCTTTTAAATTAAAAATGAAGTTTTAAATCAATCTAAAGTATATATGAGTAAACTT
GGTCTGACAGTTACCAATGCTTAATCAGTGAGGCACCTATCTCAGCGATCTGTCTATTTCGTTCATCCAT
AGTTGCCTGACTCCCCGTCGTGTAGATAACTACGATACGGGAGGGCTTACCATCTGGCCCCAGTGCTGCA
ATGATACCGCGAGACCCACGCTCACCGGCTCCAGATTTATCAGCAATAAACCAGCCAGCCGGAAGGGCCG
AGCGCAGAAGTGGTCCTGCAACTTTATCCGCCTCCATCCAGTCTATTAATTGTTGCCGGGAAGCTAGAGT
AAGTAGTTCGCCAGTTAATAGTTTGCGCAACGTTGTTGCCATTGCTACAGGCATCGTGGTGTCACGCTCG
TCGTTTGGTATGGCTTCATTCAGCTCCGGTTCCCAACGATCAAGGCGAGTTACATGATCCCCCATGTTGT
GCAAAAAAGCGGTTAGCTCCTTCGGTCCTCCGATCGTTGTCAGAAGTAAGTTGGCCGCAGTGTTATCACT
CATGGTTATGGCAGCACTGCATAATTCTCTTACTGTCATGCCATCCGTAAGATGCTTTTCTGTGACTGGT
GAGTACTCAACCAAGTCATTCTGAGAATAGTGTATGCGGCGACCGAGTTGCTCTTGCCCGGCGTCAATAC
GGGATAATACCGCGCCACATAGCAGAACTTTAAAAGTGCTCATCATTGGAAAACGTTCTTCGGGGCGAAA
ACTCTCAAGGATCTTACCGCTGTTGAGATCCAGTTCGATGTAACCCACTCGTGCACCCAACTGATCTTCA
GCATCTTTTACTTTCACCAGCGTTTCTGGGTGAGCAAAAACAGGAAGGCAAAATGCCGCAAAAAAGGGAA
TAAGGGCGACACGGAAATGTTGAATACTCATACTCTTCCTTTTTCAATATTATTGAAGCATTTATCAGGG
TTATTGTCTCATGAGCGGATACATATTTGAATGTATTTAGAAAAATAAACAAATAGGGGTTCCGCGCACA
TTTCCCCGAAAAGTGCCACCTGAC
