>Addgene plasmid #82536 | FSW-HRP-V5-LRRTM1 | addgene partial sequence | sequence record 160284 | pMH4-5 5'-gactcagcgctgcctcagtctg-3'
GTCGTGCCTGAGAGCGCAGTCTAGACGCCACCATGGATTTCCTGCTGCTCGGTCTCTGTCTATACTGGCT
GCTGAGGAGGCCCTCGGGGGTGGTCTTGTGTCTGCTGGGGGCCTGCTTTCAGATGCTGCCCGCCGCTAGC
CAGCTTACTCCAACTTTCTACGATAACTCTTGTCCTAACGTGAGCAACATCGTGCGAGATACTATCGTGA
ACGAGTTGCGGTCTGATCCGAGGATAGCCGCTTCAATTTTGCGGCTGCATTTCCACGATTGTTTTGTAAA
CGGCTGTGATGCTTCCATCCTCCTCGACAATACCACCTCTTTCAGGACTGAAAAGGATGCCTTCGGTAAC
GCGAATAGTGCTAGAGGGTTTCCCGTGATCGATAGAATGAAAGCCGCTGTGGAGAGCGCCTGCCCCCGGA
CAGTTAGTTGTGCAGACCTTCTGACCATAGCGGCCCAGCAATCCGTGACGCTGGCCGGTGGCCCCAGCTG
GAGGGTCCCCCTGGGAAGGAGGGACTCTCTGCAGGCTTTTCTGGACTTGGCAAACGCAAACCTGCCTGCT
CCCTTCTTCACCCTTCCCCAGCTGAAGGATTCCTTCAGGAATGTCGGCCTGAACCGAAGTAGTGATTTGG
TGGCTCTGTCCGGAGGCCACACATTCGGCAAGAATCAGTGCAGGTTCATCATGGACAGACTGTATAACTT
TTCCAACACCGGCTTGCCTGACCCTACCCTGAACACAACATACTTGCAGACTCTCAGAGGGCTGTGTCCG
CTCAATGGCAACTTGTCTGCACTGGTTGACTTTGACCTGCGCACCCCAACCATCTTCGACAATAAGTATT
ACGTCAATCTGGAGGAACAGAAGGGCCTGATTCAGTCCGACCAGGAGCTGTTCAGTTCCCCAAATGCTAC
CGACACTATTCCTCTTGTGCGCAGCTTCGCTAATAGCACACAAACC
