>Addgene plasmid #82536 | FSW-HRP-V5-LRRTM1 | addgene partial sequence | sequence record 160285 | WPRE-R 5'-CATAGCGTAAAAGGAGCAACA-3'
AATTTTGTAATCCAGAGGTTGATTATCGATAAGCTTGATATCGAATTCCCTGCAGGGGCGCGCCTTACAC
CTCGCATTCCCTCGCGGGCTGCTGGTGGCAGGTACACGAGCCATACTCGTTGATGATCACCAGGGCTCCC
TCAATGTGGTTCGGTTTGTAATCAACGTAGTATTCCTGGGCAGACATGGCAGCCATCTGATGCATGGTCT
GTTTCTGCTTTTGCTTCCTGCGCTGCGTGACAAAGCACTGTCTGAGCTGCCTGAGGCTGGCTGGGAAACA
CTTCCAGGACACGTAGAGCACCAGGACCACGATGAGGAAGGAGAAGATGAGGGCCATGGTGCCCGTGACC
ACCTTGTGGATCTGCACGGCGTTCTCGGCGTGCTCGCCGCCTGGAAGAGCCACGGTGGCAGGCTCGAATG
TGCCGTCGTGCTGCCCCTCCCCGCCGTCCGCGAGCGTGGTGGCCGAGCTGGCAGGGGGCCCCAGATCACT
GCGGTTGGTGACGGCCGAGAGCAGGTGGCCGCTGGTGGGCTCGGCCCCATCCTCGCACAGGTGGAAGGCG
TACACGGCGTCCAGGACGTCCTCGCCCTGTGCGTACTCCGGGCTGGCGCACTGCAAGTTGCCATCGTAGC
GCCCCTGGAAGTTGTTGAGCCACGAGGCTAGGGCACACACGTTGCGCCCGCAATCCCACAGGTTCCCGGC
CAGGGTGATGCTTGTCAGGGACTTCCAAGAGTTGAGGATCCGGGGCTCGATGTAGGTGAGGCGGTTGGAG
TCCAGCTGCAGGGACTGCAGGTGCGGCACGGTCTCGAACACATGGGGCTCCATGTACTCGATCTCGTTGC
CCGACAAGTCCATTTTCTCCAGGTTCCAAACCCAGTCCAGCGAGCTGACCACAATGG
